>Addgene plasmid #18461 | T4 Lysozyme R96S | addgene partial sequence | sequence record 24247 | 3primeUP
CTANTGAAAAGCCCGCTCATTAGGCGGGCTCAGATCTGCTCATGTTTTGACAGCTTATCATCGATAAGCT
TCGGCAATAAATTCTTGATATGTTTTCATATGTTTCCTTTAAATATTTTAATTAGTAATTGTCTATTCAA
GTAATTGTGAATATACTATCACAATTCCAAGAGAAAGTAAACAGCTTTATAGATTTTTATACGCGTCCCA
AGTGCCAGTTCTAAACGTTGTAATGACTCGTTTTGCGCGATTAGGTGTTTGATTATACCATCTACTTTTA
GCTAAGTTAACTGCTGCTTCATCCCAGCGTTTTTGTTGAAGCATACGTAAAGAGTTAGTAAATCCTGCCA
CACCGGTTTCTCCCATTTGGAAAACCATATTAATCAATGCACAGCTACGAACCGCATCAAGAGAATCATA
AACCGGTTTTAATTTAGCATTTCTCAGAATTCCGCGAACAGCAGCATCAACATCCTGATTAAAGAGTTTT
TCAGCCTCATCTTTTGTAATTACACCATTGCAATTACGCCCAATAGCTTTATCTAATTCAGATTTAGCAG
CATTAAGTGATGGACTTTTTGTAAGCAAATGACCGATGCCAATAGTGTAATAGCCTTCTGTGTCTTTATA
GATTTTAAGTCTAAGACCTTCATCTATACGTAACATTTCAAATATATTCATAATACCTCCTAAGCATCGA
TGGATCCTGTTTCCTGTGTGAAATTGTTATCCGCTCACAATTCCACACATTATACGAGCCGATGATTATT
GTCANCAGGGGGATGGGGAGTAGCTGAC
