[The description below was written by a language model from this plasmid's Addgene catalogue record.]
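Description:
T4 Lysozyme R96S is a bacterial expression plasmid built on the pHS1403 backbone (about 5 kb without insert) that carries the lysozyme gene of bacteriophage T4 (gene e) with a single amino-acid substitution, arginine 96 to serine. It is maintained in E. coli as a high-copy plasmid under ampicillin selection, with DH5alpha listed as the propagation strain. The record does not name the origin of replication, and no feature table is provided, so the detailed layout of the backbone cannot be described from the available information.

The insert is roughly 600 bp and was placed between BamHI and HindIII sites, both of which remain intact, so the fragment can be excised or swapped. According to the depositor's comments, the BamHI site lies 27 bp from the start codon and the HindIII site 115 bp from the stop codon, meaning the cloned fragment includes short flanking stretches on either side of the coding sequence. The promoter driving expression is not stated in the record, and no fusion tags or reporters are listed, which suggests but does not confirm that the protein is produced untagged.

T4 lysozyme is a small phage-encoded enzyme that degrades the bacterial cell wall and is a widely used model protein for examining how individual residue changes affect folding, stability and structure. A point mutant of this kind would typically be expressed in bacteria to produce protein for comparison with wild-type enzyme or other position 96 variants, although the record itself does not spell out a specific purpose.
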