Addgene plasmid #18461: T4 Lysozyme R96S
Depositing lab: Brian Matthews. Depositing organization: University of Oregon.
Backbone
  Vector backbone: pHS1403
  Backbone size w/o insert (bp): 5000
  Vector type: Bacterial Expression
Growth in bacteria
  Bacterial resistance: Ampicillin, 100 μg/mL
  Growth temperature: 37°C
  Growth strain: DH5alpha
  Copy number: High Copy
Gene/Insert
  Gene/Insert name: T4 Lysozyme
  Species: Bacteriophage T4
  Insert size (bp): 600
  Mutation: R96S
  GenBank ID: NP_049736
  Entrez Gene: e (a.k.a. T4p123)
  Cloning method: Restriction Enzyme; 5′ cloning site BamHI (not destroyed); 3′ cloning site HindIII (not destroyed)
  Sequencing primers: 5′ na; 3′ GGCGTATCACGAGGCCC
Terms and licenses: Academic/Nonprofit Terms; Industry Terms: Not Available to Industry
Depositor comments: The BamHI site is 27 bp from the ATG and the HindIII site is 115 bp from the stop.
How to cite: T4 Lysozyme R96S was a gift from Brian Matthews (Addgene plasmid # 18461 ; http://n2t.net/addgene:18461 ; RRID:Addgene_18461)
